>Addgene plasmid #100420 | pCMV_mEm_4GS_LF82_189 | addgene full sequence | sequence record 210106 | Addgene NGS Result
CGTAAGGAGAAAATACCGCATCAGGCGCCATTCGCCATTCAGGCTGCGCAACTGTTGGGAAGGGCGATCG
GTGCGGGCCTCTTCGCTATTACGCCAGCTGGCGAAAGGGGGATGTGCTGCAAGGCGATTAAGTTGGGTAA
CGCCAGGGTTTTCCCAGTCACGACGTTGTAAAACGACGGCCAGTGAGTTCGAGCTTGCATGCCTGCAGGT
CGTTACATAACTTACGGTAAATGGCCCGCCTGGCTGACCGCCCAACGACCCCCGCCCATTGACGTCAATA
ATGACGTATGTTCCCATAGTAACGCCAATAGGGACTTTCCATTGACGTCAATGGGTGGAGTATTTACGGT
AAACTGCCCACTTGGCAGTACATCAAGTGTATCATATGCCAAGTACGCCCCCTATTGACGTCAATGACGG
TAAATGGCCCGCCTGGCATTATGCCCAGTACATGACCTTATGGGACTTTCCTACTTGGCAGTACATCTAC
GTATTAGTCATCGCTATTACCATGGTGATGCGGTTTTGGCAGTACATCAATGGGCGTGGATAGCGGTTTG
ACTCACGGGGATTTCCAAGTCTCCACCCCATTGACGTCAATGGGAGTTTGTTTTGGCACCAAAATCAACG
GGACTTTCCAAAATGTCGTAACAACTCCGCCCCATTGACGCAAATGGGCGGTAGGCGTGTACGGTGGGAG
GTCTATATAAGCAGAGCTCGTTTAGTGAACCGTCAGATCGCCTGGAGACGCCATCCACGCTGTTTTGACC
TCCATAGAAGACACCGGGACCGATCCAGCCTCCGGACTCTAGAGGATCCGGTACTAGAGGAACTGAAAAA
CCAGAAAGTTAACTGGTAAGTTTAGTCTTTTTGTCTTTTATTTCAGGTCCCGGATCCGGTGGTGGTGCAA
ATCAAAGAACTGCTCCTCAGTGGATGTTGCCTTTACTTCTAGGCCTGTACGGAAGTGTTACTTCTGCTCT
AAAAGCTGCGGAATTGTACCCGCGGGCCCACCATGGTGAGCAAGGGCGAGGAGCTGTTCACCGGGGTGGT
GCCCATCCTGGTCGAGCTGGACGGCGACGTAAACGGCCACAAGTTCAGCGTGTCCGGCGAGGGCGAGGGC
GATGCCACCTACGGCAAGCTGACCCTGAAGTTCATCTGCACCACCGGCAAGCTGCCCGTGCCCTGGCCCA
CCCTCGTGACCACCTTGACCTACGGCGTGCAGTGCTTCGCCCGCTACCCCGACCACATGAAGCAGCACGA
CTTCTTCAAGTCCGCCATGCCCGAAGGCTACGTCCAGGAGCGCACCATCTTCTTCAAGGACGACGGCAAC
TACAAGACCCGCGCCGAGGTGAAGTTCGAGGGCGACACCCTGGTGAACCGCATCGAGCTGAAGGGCATCG
ACTTCAAGGAGGACGGCAACATCCTGGGGCACAAGCTGGAGTACAACTACAACAGCCACAAGGTCTATAT
CACCGCCGACAAGCAGAAGAACGGCATCAAGGTGAACTTCAAGACCCGCCACAACATCGAGGACGGCAGC
GTGCAGCTCGCCGACCACTACCAGCAGAACACCCCCATCGGCGACGGCCCCGTGCTGCTGCCCGACAACC
ACTACCTGAGCACCCAGTCCAAGCTGAGCAAAGACCCCAACGAGAAGCGCGATCACATGGTCCTGCTGGA
GTTCGTGACCGCCGCCGGGATCACTCTCGGCATGGACGAGCTGTACAAGCGAATTGGTGGAGGGGGCGGT
TCCGGTGGCGGAGGTTCCCGAATTCGTCGACGGAGATCTGATATGATTGATACAATGAAAACCTTAAGTG
GGAAAGAGTTTAGGAAATTATTTAATCGTTATGAGACAGGATTCTATCTAAGTGAGTTTGAATACTTAAA
GGACTTTGATCCTTTGTTTCCTGAATGCGTAGGGAAAGAATTAAAGTTGGGTTATAAACGAAAAGTTGAT
GTATGGTGCGAAGAGGATGCTGCGCTATATGCAGAATTTATAGCTACAAAAGAAAGGCTGAAAAGAGGCC
GGTTAATCCTAAAAATAAACCAAGTGTGGTCGCGTGTATATCCTGCTTATATTTATGCAATTGAAGAAAG
AATAAATGTCAGGGCAAAGGGGAGAGAGTCATTTAAGTATGAAACTGTGCAAGAAAAACAATGTAAACTT
TCCATAATGTTAGATGGTCTGAAAGACCTTGAATGTGAAATAGCTATGATTTCAAGTGAGTTTGAAATTG
AAAAACACTCTATGCACTATTTTTATATGATTTTTGATATTGAACGCTATATAAATGACTGCAGTTACTT
TGTTTTTTCTGCTGCTAAAGTTGTTAAAGGCGTGATTCAATGCATTGGTTACATTGACAAAAATAACAAA
GCAAGTTGCGATGAATTTTATTCAGGCAGCTATGAATGCTTGGATGATGATCAGGAAACACTGAACTATT
TAAATGAATCATGCGCAGAGGGTATAGACGCTGATAAAGATCTCATCAGGAAGAATGAGTTATTAGCCTT
ATCCCTGAAGGAATTGTATCAACTTCTCGTTTCAAAAAAATGAATCGGTACCCTCGAGAAGCTTGCGGCC
GCGGGGATCCAGACATGATAAGATACATTGATGAGTTTGGACAAACCACAACTAGAATGCAGTGAAAAAA
ATGCTTTATTTGTGAAATTTGTGATGCTATTGCTTTATTTGTAACCATTATAAGCTGCAATAAACAAGTT
AACAACAACAATTGCATTCATTTTATGTTTCAGGTTCAGGGGGAGGTGTGGGAGGTTTTTTCGGATCCTC
TAGAGTCGATCTGCAGGCATGCTAGCTTGGCGTAATCATGGTCATAGCTGTTTCCTGTGTGAAATTGTTA
TCCGCTCACAATTCCACACAACATACGAGCCGGAAGCATAAAGTGTAAAGCCTGGGGTGCCTAATGAGTG
AGCTAACTCACATTAATTGCGTTGCGCTCACTGCCCGCTTTCCAGTCGGGAAACCTGTCGTGCCAGCTGC
ATTAATGAATCGGCCAACGCGCGGGGAGAGGCGGTTTGCGTATTGGGCGCTCTTCCGCTTCCTCGCTCAC
TGACTCGCTGCGCTCGGTCGTTCGGCTGCGGCGAGCGGTATCAGCTCACTCAAAGGCGGTAATACGGTTA
TCCACAGAATCAGGGGATAACGCAGGAAAGAACATGTGAGCAAAAGGCCAGCAAAAGGCCAGGAACCGTA
AAAAGGCCGCGTTGCTGGCGTTTTTCCATAGGCTCCGCCCCCCTGACGAGCATCACAAAAATCGACGCTC
AAGTCAGAGGTGGCGAAACCCGACAGGACTATAAAGATACCAGGCGTTTCCCCCTGGAAGCTCCCTCGTG
CGCTCTCCTGTTCCGACCCTGCCGCTTACCGGATACCTGTCCGCCTTTCTCCCTTCGGGAAGCGTGGCGC
TTTCTCATAGCTCACGCTGTAGGTATCTCAGTTCGGTGTAGGTCGTTCGCTCCAAGCTGGGCTGTGTGCA
CGAACCCCCCGTTCAGCCCGACCGCTGCGCCTTATCCGGTAACTATCGTCTTGAGTCCAACCCGGTAAGA
CACGACTTATCGCCACTGGCAGCAGCCACTGGTAACAGGATTAGCAGAGCGAGGTATGTAGGCGGTGCTA
CAGAGTTCTTGAAGTGGTGGCCTAACTACGGCTACACTAGAAGAACAGTATTTGGTATCTGCGCTCTGCT
GAAGCCAGTTACCTTCGGAAAAAGAGTTGGTAGCTCTTGATCCGGCAAACAAACCACCGCTGGTAGCGGT
GGTTTTTTTGTTTGCAAGCAGCAGATTACGCGCAGAAAAAAAGGATCTCAAGAAGATCCTTTGATCTTTT
CTACGGGGTCTGACGCTCAGTGGAACGAAAACTCACGTTAAGGGATTTTGGTCATGAGATTATCAAAAAG
GATCTTCACCTAGATCCTTTTAAATTAAAAATGAAGTTTTAAATCAATCTAAAGTATATATGAGTAAACT
TGGTCTGACAGTTACCAATGCTTAATCAGTGAGGCACCTATCTCAGCGATCTGTCTATTTCGTTCATCCA
TAGTTGCCTGACTCCCCGTCGTGTAGATAACTACGATACGGGAGGGCTTACCATCTGGCCCCAGTGCTGC
AATGATACCGCGAGACCCACGCTCACCGGCTCCAGATTTATCAGCAATAAACCAGCCAGCCGGAAGGGCC
GAGCGCAGAAGTGGTCCTGCAACTTTATCCGCCTCCATCCAGTCTATTAATTGTTGCCGGGAAGCTAGAG
TAAGTAGTTCGCCAGTTAATAGTTTGCGCAACGTTGTTGCCATTGCTACAGGCATCGTGGTGTCACGCTC
GTCGTTTGGTATGGCTTCATTCAGCTCCGGTTCCCAACGATCAAGGCGAGTTACATGATCCCCCATGTTG
TGCAAAAAAGCGGTTAGCTCCTTCGGTCCTCCGATCGTTGTCAGAAGTAAGTTGGCCGCAGTGTTATCAC
TCATGGTTATGGCAGCACTGCATAATTCTCTTACTGTCATGCCATCCGTAAGATGCTTTTCTGTGACTGG
TGAGTACTCAACCAAGTCATTCTGAGAATAGTGTATGCGGCGACCGAGTTGCTCTTGCCCGGCGTCAATA
CGGGATAATACCGCGCCACATAGCAGAACTTTAAAAGTGCTCATCATTGGAAAACGTTCTTCGGGGCGAA
AACTCTCAAGGATCTTACCGCTGTTGAGATCCAGTTCGATGTAACCCACTCGTGCACCCAACTGATCTTC
AGCATCTTTTACTTTCACCAGCGTTTCTGGGTGAGCAAAAACAGGAAGGCAAAATGCCGCAAAAAAGGGA
ATAAGGGCGACACGGAAATGTTGAATACTCATACTCTTCCTTTTTCAATATTATTGAAGCATTTATCAGG
GTTATTGTCTCATGAGCGGATACATATTTGAATGTATTTAGAAAAATAAACAAATAGGGGTTCCGCGCAC
ATTTCCCCGAAAAGTGCCACCTGACGTCTAAGAAACCATTATTATCATGACATTAACCTATAAAAATAGG
CGTATCACGAGGCCCTTTCGTCTCGCGCGTTTCGGTGATGACGGTGAAAACCTCTGACACATGCAGCTCC
CGGAGACGGTCACAGCTTGTCTGTAAGCGGATGCCGGGAGCAGACAAGCCCGTCAGGGCGCGTCAGCGGG
TGTTGGCGGGTGTCGGGGCTGGCTTAACTATGCGGCATCAGAGCAGATTGTACTGAGAGTGCACCATATG
CGGTGTGAAATACCGCACAGATG
Features (pLannotate 1.2.2; 16 found; start..end, strand, type, name):
     31..186     -  CDS            lacZα (fragment): LacZα fragment of β-galactosidase; lacZ fragment
    192..212     -  misc_feature   MCS (fragment): pUC18/19 multiple cloning site
    211..514     +  enhancer       CMV enhancer: human cytomegalovirus immediate early enhancer
    515..718     +  promoter       CMV promoter: human cytomegalovirus (CMV) immediate early promoter
    856..952     +  intron         SV40 intron: modified SV40 intron with splice donor and acceptor sites
   1013..1729    +  CDS            mEmerald: mEmerald is a basic (constitutively fluorescent) green fluorescent protein published in 1998, derived from Aequorea victoria. It is reported to be a very rapidly-maturing monomer with moderate acid sensitivity.
   2596..2730    -  polyA_signal   SV40 poly(A) signal: SV40 polyadenylation signal
   2865..2881    -  protein_bind   lac operator: The lac repressor binds to the lac operator to inhibit transcription in E. coli. This inhibition can be relieved by adding lactose or isopropyl-β-D-thiogalactopyranoside (IPTG). lac repressor encoded by lacI
   2889..2919    -  promoter       lac promoter: promoter for the E. coli lac operon
   2934..2955    -  protein_bind   CAP binding site: CAP binding activates transcription in the presence of cAMP. E. coli catabolite activator protein
   2968..3060    -  CDS            lacI (fragment): lac repressor; lacI; The lac repressor binds to the lac operator to inhibit transcription in E. coli. This inhibition can be relieved by adding lactose or isopropyl-β-D-thiogalactopyranoside (IPTG).
   3243..3831    -  rep_origin     ori: high-copy-number ColE1/pMB1/pBR322/pUC origin of replication
   4002..4862    -  CDS            AmpR: β-lactamase; bla; confers resistance to ampicillin, carbenicillin, and related antibiotics
   4863..4967    -  promoter       AmpR promoter: bla
   5062..5097    +  CDS            rop (fragment): Rop protein, which maintains plasmids at low copy number; rop
   5199..25      +  misc_feature   bom (fragment) (across the origin): basis of mobility region from pBR322
