[The description below was written by a language model from this plasmid's Addgene catalogue record and pLannotate feature annotations shown in this document.]
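Description:
pCMV_mEm_4GS_LF82_189 is a mammalian expression plasmid built on a pUC-type pCMV backbone and designed to produce an Escherichia coli LF82 protein as a green fluorescent fusion in cultured mammalian cells. In bacteria it is propagated through a high-copy ColE1/pUC origin and selected with ampicillin via the β-lactamase gene and its native promoter. Remnants of the cloning-vector ancestry are also annotated (fragments of lacZα, the pUC multiple cloning site, the lac promoter/operator and CAP site, and short lacI, rop and bom fragments), but they play no evident role in the expression cassette. No mammalian selection marker is annotated, which fits a transient-transfection use.

The expression unit runs from the human cytomegalovirus immediate early enhancer and promoter through a modified SV40 intron, which typically improves transcript processing and expression, into the mEmerald coding sequence and ends at an SV40 polyadenylation signal. The 771 bp LF82_189 coding sequence was inserted by ligation-independent cloning downstream of mEmerald, so the fluorescent protein sits at the N terminus of the bacterial protein. The "4GS" in the name suggests a glycine-serine linker between the two, although the record does not describe it. The insert itself is not annotated in the feature table, but the unannotated stretch between mEmerald and the poly(A) signal is consistent with its position, and the total sequence length matches the stated backbone plus insert. The function of LF82_189 is not stated. The associated publication indicates that the plasmid belongs to a collection for exogenously expressing candidate bacterial effectors in HeLa cells for a multi-phenotypic imaging screen.
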