Addgene plasmid #100420: pCMV_mEm_4GS_LF82_189
Purpose: Mammalian expression of E. coli LF82_189 CDS fused to mEmerald
Depositing lab: Alan Huett. Depositing organization: University of Nottingham. Publication: A multi-phenotypic imaging screen to identify bacterial effectors by exogenous expression in a HeLa cell line. Collins A, Huett A. Sci Data. 2018 May 15;5:180081. doi: 10.1038/sdata.2018.81. PubMed 29762554.
Backbone
  Vector backbone: pCMV
  Backbone size w/o insert (bp): 4502
  Vector type: Mammalian Expression
Growth in bacteria
  Bacterial resistance: Ampicillin, 100 μg/mL
  Growth temperature: 37°C
  Growth strain: XL1 Blue
  Copy number: High Copy
Gene/Insert
  Gene/Insert name: LF82_189
  Insert size (bp): 771
  Promoter: CMV
  Tag / fusion protein: mEmerald (N terminal on backbone)
  Cloning method: Ligation Independent Cloning
  Sequencing primers: 5′ ACTTCTGCTCTAAAAGCTGCGG; 3′ CACTGCATTCTAGTTGTGGTTTGTC
Terms and licenses: Academic/Nonprofit Terms; Industry Terms: Not Available to Industry
How to cite: pCMV_mEm_4GS_LF82_189 was a gift from Alan Huett (Addgene plasmid # 100420 ; http://n2t.net/addgene:100420 ; RRID:Addgene_100420)
