>Addgene plasmid #100420 | pCMV_mEm_4GS_LF82_189 | depositor partial sequence | sequence record 183737 | Sequence across LF82 gene insert region
TCGGCATGGNCGAGCTGTACAAGCGAATTGGTGGAGGGGGCGGTTCCGGTGGCGGAGGTTCCCGAATTCG
TCGACGGAGATCTGATATGATTGATACAATGAAAACCTTAAGTGGGAAAGAGTTTAGGAAATTATTTAAT
CGTTATGAGACAGGATTCTATCTAAGTGAGTTTGAATACTTAAAGGACTTTGATCCTTTGTTTCCTGAAT
GCGTAGGGAAAGAATTAAAGTTGGGTTATAAACGAAAAGTTGATGTATGGTGCGAAGAGGATGCTGCGCT
ATATGCAGAATTTATAGCTACAAAAGAAAGGCTGAAAAGAGGCCGGTTAATCCTAAAAATAAACCAAGTG
TGGTCGCGTGTATATCCTGCTTATATTTATGCAATTGAAGAAAGAATAAATGTCAGGGCAAAGGGGAGAG
AGTCATTTAAGTATGAAACTGTGCAAGAAAAACAATGTAAACTTTCCATAATGTTAGATGGTCTGAAAGA
CCTTGAATGTGAAATAGCTATGATTTCAAGTGAGTTTGAAATTGAAAAACACTCTATGCACTATTTTTAT
ATGATTTTTGATATTGAACGCTATATAAATGACTGCAGTTACTTTGTTTTTTCTGCTGCTAAAGTTGTTA
AAGGCGTGATTCAATGCATTGGTTACATTGACAAAAATAACAAAGCAAGTTGCGATGAATTTTATTCAGG
CAGCTATGAATGCTTGGATGATGATCAGGAAACACTGAACTATTTAAATGAATCATGCGCAGAGGGTATA
GACGCTGATAAAGATCTCATCAGGAAGAATGAGTTATTAGCCTTATCCCTGAAGGAATTGTATCAACTTC
TCGTTTCAAAAAAATGAATCGGTACCCTCGAGAAGCTTGCGGCCGCGGGGATCCAGACATGATAAGATAC
ATTGATGAGTTTGGACAAACCACAACTAGAATG
